>Addgene plasmid #58832 | pSil-XIAP | depositor full sequence | sequence record 91146 | pSil-XIAP sequence 6883 bps
TCGACATTGATTATTGACTAGTTATTAATAGTAATCAATTACGGGGTCATTAGTTCATAGCCCATATATG
GAGTTCCGCGTTACATAACTTACGGTAAATGGCCCGCCTGGCTGACCGCCCAACGACCCCCGCCCATTGA
CGTCAATAATGACGTATGTTCCCATAGTAACGCCAATAGGGACTTTCCATTGACGTCAATGGGTGGAGTA
TTTACGGTAAACTGCCCACTTGGCAGTACATCAAGTGTATCATATGCCAAGTACGCCCCCTATTGACGTC
AATGACGGTAAATGGCCCGCCTGGCATTATGCCCAGTACATGACCTTATGGGACTTTCCTACTTGGCAGT
ACATCTACGTATTAGTCATCGCTATTACCATGGTCGAGGTGAGCCCCACGTTCTGCTTCACTCTCCCCAT
CTCCCCCCCCTCCCCACCCCCAATTTTGTATTTATTTATTTTTTAATTATTTTGTGCAGCGATGGGGGCG
GGGGGGGGGGGGGGCGCGCGCCAGGCGGGGCGGGGCGGGGCGAGGGGCGGGGCGGGGCGAGGCGGAGAGG
TGCGGCGGCAGCCAATCAGAGCGGCGCGCTCCGAAAGTTTCCTTTTATGGCGAGGCGGCGGCGGCGGCGG
CCCTATAAAAAGCGAAGCGCGCGGCGGGCGGGAGTCGCTGCGTTGCCTTCGCCCCGTGCCCCGCTCCGCG
CCGCCTCGCGCCGCCCGCCCCGGCTCTGACTGACCGCGTTACTCCCACAGGTGAGCGGGCGGGACGGCCC
TTCTCCTCCGGGCTGTAATTAGCGCTTGGTTTAATGACGGCTTGTTTCTTTTCTGTGGCTGCGTGAAAGC
CTTGAGGGGCTCCGGGAGCTTTGTGCGGGGGGAGCGGCTCGGGGGGTGCGTGCGTGTGTGTGTGCGTGGG
GAGCGCCGCGTGCGGCCCGCGCTGCCCGGCGGCTGTGAGCGCTGCGGGCGCGGCGCGGGGCTTTGTGCGC
TCCGCAGTGTGCGCGAGGGGAGCGCGGCCGGGGGCGGTGCCCCGCGGTGCGGGGGGGGCTGCGAGGGGAA
CAAAGGCTGCGTGCGGGGTGTGTGCGTGGGGGGGTGAGCAGGGGGTGTGGGCGCGTCGGTCGGGCTGCAA
CCCCCCCTGCACCCCCCTCCCCGAGTTGCTGAGCACGGCCCGGCTTCGGGTGCGGGGCTCCGTACGGGGC
GTGGCGCGGGGCTCGCCGTGCCGGGCGGGGGGTGGCGGCAGGTGGGGGTGCCGGGCGGGGCGGGGCCGCC
TCGGGCCGGGGAGGGCTCGGGGGAGGGGCGCGGCGGCCCCCGGAGCGCCGGCGGCTGTCGAGGCGCGGCG
AGCCGCAGCCATTGCCTTTTATGGTAATCGTGCGAGAGGGCGCAGGGACTTCCTTTGTCCCAAATCTGTG
CGGAGCCGAAATCTGGGAGGCGCCGCCGCACCCCCTCTAGCGGGCGCGGGGCGAAGCGGTGCGGCGCCGG
CAGGAAGGAAATGGGCGGGGAGGGCCTTCGTGCGTCGCCGCGCCGCCGTCCCCTTCTCCCTCTCCAGCCT
CGGGGCTGTCCGCGGGGGGACGGCTGCCTTCGGGGGGGACGGGGCAGGGCGGGGTTCGGCTTCTGGCGTG
TGACCGGCGGCTCTAGAGCCTCTGCTAACCATGTTCATGCCTTCTTCTTTTTCCTACAGCTCCTGGGCAA
CGTGCTGGTTATTGTGCTGTCTCATCATTTTGGCAAAGAATTGCGGCCGTCTCAGGCCGAATTCATCGAT
TGTTTAAACGCGGCCAAGATGACTTTTAACAGTTTTGAAGGATCTAAAACTTGTGTACCTGCAGACATCA
ATAAGGAAGAAGAATTTGTAGAAGAGTTTAATAGATTAAAAACTTTTGCTAATTTTCCAAGTGGTAGTCC
TGTTTCAGCATCAACACTGGCACGAGCAGGGTTTCTTTATACTGGTGAAGGAGATACCGTGCGGTGCTTT
AGTTGTCATGCAGCTGTAGATAGATGGCAATATGGAGACTCAGCAGTTGGAAGACACAGGAAAGTATCCC
CAAATTGCAGATTTATCAACGGCTTTTATCTTGAAAATAGTGCCACGCAGTCTACAAATTCTGGTATCCA
GAATGGTCAGTACAAAGTTGAAAACTATCTGGGAAGCAGAGATCATTTTGCCTTAGACAGGCCATCTGAG
ACACATGCAGACTATCTTTTGAGAACTGGGCAGGTTGTAGATATATCAGACACCATATACCCGAGGAACC
CTGCCATGTATAGTGAAGAAGCTAGATTAAAGTCCTTTCAGAACTGGCCAGACTATGCTCACCTAACCCC
AAGAGAGTTAGCAAGTGCTGGACTCTACTACACAGGTATTGGTGACCAAGTGCAGTGCTTTTGTTGTGGT
GGAAAACTGAAAAATTGGGAACCTTGTGATCGTGCCTGGTCAGAACACAGGCGACACTTTCCTAATTGCT
TCTTTGTTTTGGGCCGGAATCTTAATATTCGAAGTGAATCTGATGCTGTGAGTTCTGATAGGAATTTCCC
AAATTCAACAAATCTTCCAAGAAATCCATCCATGGCAGATTATGAAGCACGGATCTTTACTTTTGGGACA
TGGATATACTCAGTTAACAAGGAGCAGCTTGCAAGAGCTGGATTTTATGCTTTAGGTGAAGGTGATAAAG
TAAAGTGCTTTCACTGTGGAGGAGGGCTAACTGATTGGAAGCCCAGTGAAGACCCTTGGGAACAACATGC
TAAATGGTATCCAGGGTGCAAATATCTGTTAGAACAGAAGGGACAAGAATATATAAACAATATTCATTTA
ACTCATTCACTTGAGGAGTGTCTGGTAAGAACTACTGAGAAAACACCATCACTAACTAGAAGAATTGATG
ATACCATCTTCCAAAATCCTATGGTACAAGAAGCTATACGAATGGGGTTCAGTTTCAAGGACATTAAGAA
AATAATGGAGGAAAAAATTCAGATATCTGGGAGCAACTATAAATCACTTGAGGTTCTGGTTGCAGATCTA
GTGAATGCTCAGAAAGACAGTATGCAAGATGAGTCAAGTCAGACTTCATTACAGAAAGAGATTAGTACTG
AAGAGCAGCTAAGGCGCCTGCAAGAGGAGAAGCTTTGCAAAATCTGTATGGATAGAAATATTGCTATCGT
TTTTGTTCCTTGTGGACATCTAGTCACTTGTAAACAATGTGCTGAAGCAGTTGACAAGTGTCCCATGTGC
TACACAGTCATTACTTTCAAGCAAAAAATTTTTATGTCTTAATCTAACTCTATAGTAGGCATGTTATGTT
GTTCTTATTACCCTGATTGAATGTGTGATGTGAACTGACTTTAAGTAATCAGGATTGAATTCCATTAGCG
GATCTTTTTCCCTCTGCCAAAAATTATGGGGACATCATGAAGCCCCTTGAGCATCTGACTTCTGGCTAAT
AAAGGAAATTTATTTTCATTGCAATAGTGTGTTGGAATTTTTTGTGTCTCTCACTCGGAAGGACATATGG
GAGGGCAAATCATTTAAAACATCAGAATGAGTATTTGGTTTAGAGTTTGGCAACATATGCCCATATGCTG
GCTGCCATGAACAAAGGTTGGCTATAAAGAGGTCATCAGTATATGAAACAGCCCCCTGCTGTCCATTCCT
TATTCCATAGAAAAGCCTTGACTTGAGGTTAGATTTTTTTTATATTTTGTTTTGTGTTATTTTTTTCTTT
AACATCCCTAAAATTTTCCTTACATGTTTTACTAGCCAGATTTTTCCTCCTCTCCTGACTACTCCCAGTC
ATAGCTGTCCCTCTTCTCTTATGGAGATCCCTCGACCTGCAGCCCAAGCTTGGCGTAATCATGGTCATAG
CTGTTTCCTGTGTGAAATTGTTATCCGCTCACAATTCCACACAACATACGAGCCGGAAGCATAAAGTGTA
AAGCCTGGGGTGCCTAATGAGTGAGCTAACTCACATTAATTGCGTTGCGCTCACTGCCCGCTTTCCAGTC
GGGAAACCTGTCGTGCCAGCTGCATTAATGAATCGGCCAACGCGCGGGGAGAGGCGGTTTGCGTATTGGG
CGCTCTTCCGCTTCCTCGCTCACTGACTCGCTGCGCTCGGTCGTTCGGCTGCGGCGAGCGGTATCAGCTC
ACTCAAAGGCGGTAATACGGTTATCCACAGAATCAGGGGATAACGCAGGAAAGAACATGTGAGCAAAAGG
CCAGCAAAAGGCCAGGAACCGTAAAAAGGCCGCGTTGCTGGCGTTTTTCCATAGGCTCCGCCCCCCTGAC
GAGCATCACAAAAATCGACGCTCAAGTCAGAGGTGGCGAAACCCGACAGGACTATAAAGATACCAGGCGT
TTCCCCCTGGAAGCTCCCTCGTGCGCTCTCCTGTTCCGACCCTGCCGCTTACCGGATACCTGTCCGCCTT
TCTCCCTTCGGGAAGCGTGGCGCTTTCTCATAGCTCACGCTGTAGGTATCTCAGTTCGGTGTAGGTCGTT
CGCTCCAAGCTGGGCTGTGTGCACGAACCCCCCGTTCAGCCCGACCGCTGCGCCTTATCCGGTAACTATC
GTCTTGAGTCCAACCCGGTAAGACACGACTTATCGCCACTGGCAGCAGCCACTGGTAACAGGATTAGCAG
AGCGAGGTATGTAGGCGGTGCTACAGAGTTCTTGAAGTGGTGGCCTAACTACGGCTACACTAGAAGAACA
GTATTTGGTATCTGCGCTCTGCTGAAGCCAGTTACCTTCGGAAAAAGAGTTGGTAGCTCTTGATCCGGCA
AACAAACCACCGCTGGTAGCGGTGGTTTTTTTGTTTGCAAGCAGCAGATTACGCGCAGAAAAAAAGGATC
TCAAGAAGATCCTTTGATCTTTTCTACGGGGTCTGACGCTCAGTGGAACGAAAACTCACGTTAAGGGATT
TTGGTCATGAGATTATCAAAAAGGATCTTCACCTAGATCCTTTTAAATTAAAAATGAAGTTTTAAATCAA
TCTAAAGTATATATGAGTAAACTTGGTCTGACAGTTACCAATGCTTAATCAGTGAGGCACCTATCTCAGC
GATCTGTCTATTTCGTTCATCCATAGTTGCCTGACTCCCCGTCGTGTAGATAACTACGATACGGGAGGGC
TTACCATCTGGCCCCAGTGCTGCAATGATACCGCGAGACCCACGCTCACCGGCTCCAGATTTATCAGCAA
TAAACCAGCCAGCCGGAAGGGCCGAGCGCAGAAGTGGTCCTGCAACTTTATCCGCCTCCATCCAGTTCTA
TTAATTGTTGCCGGGAAGCTAGAGTAAGTAGTTCGCCAGTTAATAGTTTGCGCAACGTTGTTGCCATTGC
TACAGGCATCGTGGTGTCACGCTCGTCGTTTGGTATGGCTTCATTCAGCTCCGGTTCCCAACGATCAAGG
CGAGTTACATGATCCCCCATGTTGTGCAAAAAAGCGGTTAGCTCCTTCGGTCCTCCGATCGTTGTCAGAA
GTAAGTTGGCCGCAGTGTTATCACTCATGGTTATGGCAGCACTGCATAATTCTCTTACTGTCATGCCATC
CGTAAGATGCTTTTCTGTGACTGGTGAGTACTCAACCAAGTCATTCTGAGAATAGTGTATGCGGCGACCG
AGTTGCTCTTGCCCGGCGTCAATACGGGATAATACCGCGCCACATAGCAGAACTTTAAAAGTGCTCATCA
TTGGAAAACGTTCTTCGGGGCGAAAACTCTCAAGGATCTTACCGCTGTTGAGATCCAGTTCGATGTAACC
CACTCGTGCACCCAACTGATCTTCAGCATCTTTTACTTTCACCAGCGTTTCTGGGTGAGCAAAAACAGGA
AGGCAAAATGCCGCAAAAAAGGGAATAAGGGCGACACGGAAATGTTGAATACTCATACTCTTCCTTTTTC
AATATTATTGAAGCATTTATCAGGGTTATTGTCTCATGAGCGGATACATATTTGAATGTATTTAGAAAAA
TAAACAAATAGGGGTTCCGCGCACATTTCCCCGAAAAGTGCCACCTGGGTCGAGATCCGACGCCGCCATC
TCTAGGCCCGCGCCGGCCCCCTCGCACAGACTTGTGGGAGAAGCTCGGCTACTCCCCTGCCCCGGTTAAT
TTGCATATAATATTTCCTAGTAACTATAGAGGCTTAATGTGCGATAAAAGACAGATAATCTGTTCTTTTT
AATACTAGCTACATTTTACATGATAGGCTTGGATTTCTATAAGAGATACAAATACTAAATTATTATTTTA
AAAAACAGCACAAAAGGAAACTCACCCTAACTGTAAAGTAATTGTGTGTTTTGAGACTATAAATATCCCT
TGGAGAAAAGCCTTGTTTGGGCCCCCCCTCGAGGTCGACGGTATCGATAAGCTTGATATCGAATTCCTGC
AGCCCGGGGGATCTCGACATTGATTATTGACTAGTTATTAATAGTAATCAATTACGGGGTCATTAGTTCA
TAGCCCATATATGGAGTTCCGCGTTACATAACTTACGGTAAATGGCCCGCCTGGCTGACCGCCCAACGAC
CCCCGCCCATTGACGTCAATAATGACGTATGTTCCCATAGTAACGCCAATAGGGACTTTCCATTGACGTC
AATGGGTGGAGTATTTACGGTAAACTGCCCACTTGGCAGTACATCAAGTGTATCATATGCCAAGTACGCC
CCCTATTGACGTCAATGACGGTAAATGGCCCGCCTGGCATTATGCCCAGTACATGACCTTATGGGACTTT
CCTACTTGGCAGTACATCTACGTATTAGTCATCGCTATTACCATGGTCGAGGTGAGCCCCACGTTCTGCT
TCACTCTCCCCATCTCCCCCCCCTCCCCACCCCCAATTTTGTATTTATTTATTTTTTAATTATTTTGTGC
AGCGATGGGGGCGGGGGGGGGGG
Features (pLannotate 1.2.2; 17 found; start..end, strand, type, name):
      3..382     +  enhancer       CMV enhancer: human cytomegalovirus immediate early enhancer
    384..660     +  promoter       chicken β-actin promoter: No description available
    661..1669    +  intron         chimeric intron: chimera between introns from chicken β-actin and rabbit β-globin
   1667..1744    +  CDS            HBB (fragment): HBB_LEPEU - Experimental evidence at protein level: Swiss-Prot protein existence level 1. Involved in oxygen transport from the lung to the various peripheral tissues. From Lepus europaeus (European hare).
   1769..3259    +  CDS            XIAP: XIAP_HUMAN - Also known as API3, BIRC4, IAP3. Experimental evidence at protein level: Swiss-Prot protein existence level 1. Multi-functional protein which regulates not only caspases and apoptosis, but also modulates inflammatory signaling and immunity, copper homeostasis, mitogenic kinase signaling, cell proliferation, as well as cell invasion and metastasis. Acts as a direct caspase inhibitor. Directly bind to the active site pocket of CASP3 and CASP7 and obstructs substrate entry. Inactivates CASP9 by keeping it in a monomeric, inactive state. Acts as an E3 ubiquitin-protein ligase regulati
   3428..3483    +  polyA_signal   β-globin poly(A) signal: rabbit β-globin polyadenylation signal (Gil and Proudfoot, 1987)
   3868..3884    -  protein_bind   lac operator: The lac repressor binds to the lac operator to inhibit transcription in E. coli. This inhibition can be relieved by adding lactose or isopropyl-β-D-thiogalactopyranoside (IPTG). lac repressor encoded by lacI
   3892..3922    -  promoter       lac promoter: promoter for the E. coli lac operon
   3937..3958    -  protein_bind   CAP binding site: CAP binding activates transcription in the presence of cAMP. E. coli catabolite activator protein
   3971..4063    -  CDS            lacI (fragment): lac repressor; lacI; The lac repressor binds to the lac operator to inhibit transcription in E. coli. This inhibition can be relieved by adding lactose or isopropyl-β-D-thiogalactopyranoside (IPTG).
   4246..4834    -  rep_origin     ori: high-copy-number ColE1/pMB1/pBR322/pUC origin of replication
   5005..5866    -  CDS            AmpR (fragment): β-lactamase; bla; confers resistance to ampicillin, carbenicillin, and related antibiotics
   5867..5971    -  promoter       AmpR promoter: bla
   6004..6317    +  promoter       U6 promoter: RNA polymerase III promoter for mouse U6 snRNA (Das et al., 1988)
   6319..6383    -  misc_feature   MCS (fragment): pBluescript multiple cloning site
   6386..6765    +  enhancer       CMV enhancer: human cytomegalovirus immediate early enhancer
   6767..6883    +  promoter       chicken β-actin promoter (fragment): contains a 21-bp deletion relative to the standard chicken β-actin promoter
