[The description below was written by a language model from this plasmid's Addgene catalogue record and pLannotate feature annotations shown in this document.]
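Description:
pSil-XIAP is a 6,883 bp mammalian expression plasmid built on the pSil backbone, modified by insertion of a CAG promoter to drive the human apoptosis inhibitor XIAP. It is propagated in E. coli as a high-copy plasmid through a ColE1/pUC-type origin and selected with ampicillin via the β-lactamase gene and its native promoter. Remnants of a lac promoter/operator region, a CAP binding site and a lacI fragment are also annotated and appear to be carry-over from the cloning backbone rather than functional parts of the payload.

The expression cassette has the classic CAG arrangement: the human cytomegalovirus immediate early enhancer, the chicken β-actin promoter, and a chimeric chicken β-actin/rabbit β-globin intron. A short annotated β-globin coding fragment at the end of the intron most likely reflects rabbit β-globin exon sequence that is part of CAG, not a fusion partner. This is followed by the roughly 1.5 kb human XIAP coding sequence, with no tag annotated, and a rabbit β-globin polyadenylation signal. XIAP directly inhibits caspases 3, 7 and 9 and also has E3 ubiquitin ligase activity, so strong constitutive expression is intended to protect transfected cells from apoptosis.

The feature table also shows a mouse U6 RNA polymerase III promoter next to a fragment of a pBluescript multiple cloning site, consistent with a backbone designed for short hairpin RNA expression, although no hairpin insert is annotated or recorded. A second CMV enhancer and a partial chicken β-actin promoter are annotated at the end of the sequence, immediately upstream of the full CAG promoter across the circular junction; the record does not explain this apparent partial duplication. The specific experimental context is not stated beyond XIAP expression.
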