Addgene plasmid #58832: pSil-XIAP
Purpose: Express human apoptosis inhibitor XIAP from CAG promoter
Depositing lab: Troy Margrie. Depositing organization: MRC National Institute for Medical Research.
Backbone
  Vector backbone: pSil
  Total vector size (bp): 6883
  Modifications to backbone: insertion of CAG promoter
  Vector type: Mammalian Expression
Growth in bacteria
  Bacterial resistance: Ampicillin, 100 μg/mL
  Growth temperature: 37°C
  Growth strain: DH5alpha
  Copy number: High Copy
Gene/Insert
  Gene/Insert name: XIAP
  Species: H. sapiens (human)
  Insert size (bp): 1494
  GenBank ID: NM_001167
  Entrez Gene: XIAP (a.k.a. API3, BIRC4, IAP-3, ILP1, MIHA, XLP2, hIAP-3, hIAP3)
  Promoter: CAG
  Cloning method: Ligation Independent Cloning
  Sequencing primers: 5′ ggagggccttcgtgcgt; 3′ CTCAAGGGGCTTCATGATG
Terms and licenses: Academic/Nonprofit Terms; Industry Terms: Not Available to Industry
How to cite: pSil-XIAP was a gift from Troy Margrie (Addgene plasmid # 58832 ; http://n2t.net/addgene:58832 ; RRID:Addgene_58832)
