>Addgene plasmid #58832 | pSil-XIAP | depositor partial sequence | sequence record 91147 | XIAP
ATGACTTTTAACAGTTTTGAAGGATCTAAAACTTGTGTACCTGCAGACATCAATAAGGAAGAAGAATTTG
TAGAAGAGTTTAATAGATTAAAAACTTTTGCTAATTTTCCAAGTGGTAGTCCTGTTTCAGCATCAACACT
GGCACGAGCAGGGTTTCTTTATACTGGTGAAGGAGATACCGTGCGGTGCTTTAGTTGTCATGCAGCTGTA
GATAGATGGCAATATGGAGACTCAGCAGTTGGAAGACACAGGAAAGTATCCCCAAATTGCAGATTTATCA
ACGGCTTTTATCTTGAAAATAGTGCCACGCAGTCTACAAATTCTGGTATCCAGAATGGTCAGTACAAAGT
TGAAAACTATCTGGGAAGCAGAGATCATTTTGCCTTAGACAGGCCATCTGAGACACATGCAGACTATCTT
TTGAGAACTGGGCAGGTTGTAGATATATCAGACACCATATACCCGAGGAACCCTGCCATGTATAGTGAAG
AAGCTAGATTAAAGTCCTTTCAGAACTGGCCAGACTATGCTCACCTAACCCCAAGAGAGTTAGCAAGTGC
TGGACTCTACTACACAGGTATTGGTGACCAAGTGCAGTGCTTTTGTTGTGGTGGAAAACTGAAAAATTGG
GAACCTTGTGATCGTGCCTGGTCAGAACACAGGCGACACTTTCCTAATTGCTTCTTTGTTTTGGGCCGGA
ATCTTAATATTCGAAGTGAATCTGATGCTGTGAGTTCTGATAGGAATTTCCCAAATTCAACAAATCTTCC
AAGAAATCCATCCATGGCAGATTATGAAGCACGGATCTTTACTTTTGGGACATGGATATACTCAGTTAAC
AAGGAGCAGCTTGCAAGAGCTGGATTTTATGCTTTAGGTGAAGGTGATAAAGTAAAGTGCTTTCACTGTG
GAGGAGGGCTAACTGATTGGAAGCCCAGTGAAGACCCTTGGGAACAACATGCTAAATGGTATCCAGGGTG
CAAATATCTGTTAGAACAGAAGGGACAAGAATATATAAACAATATTCATTTAACTCATTCACTTGAGGAG
TGTCTGGTAAGAACTACTGAGAAAACACCATCACTAACTAGAAGAATTGATGATACCATCTTCCAAAATC
CTATGGTACAAGAAGCTATACGAATGGGGTTCAGTTTCAAGGACATTAAGAAAATAATGGAGGAAAAAAT
TCAGATATCTGGGAGCAACTATAAATCACTTGAGGTTCTGGTTGCAGATCTAGTGAATGCTCAGAAAGAC
AGTATGCAAGATGAGTCAAGTCAGACTTCATTACAGAAAGAGATTAGTACTGAAGAGCAGCTAAGGCGCC
TGCAAGAGGAGAAGCTTTGCAAAATCTGTATGGATAGAAATATTGCTATCGTTTTTGTTCCTTGTGGACA
TCTAGTCACTTGTAAACAATGTGCTGAAGCAGTTGACAAGTGTCCCATGTGCTACACAGTCATTACTTTC
AAGCAAAAAATTTTTATGTCTTAA
