>Addgene plasmid #58832 | pSil-XIAP | addgene partial sequence | sequence record 105899 | pCAG-F 5'-GCAACGTGCTGGTTATTGTG-3'
AAGAATTGCGGCCGTCTCAGGCCGAATTCATCGATTGTTTAAACGCGGCCAAGATGACTTTTAACAGTTT
TGAAGGATCTAAAACTTGTGTACCTGCAGACATCAATAAGGAAGAAGAATTTGTAGAAGAGTTTAATAGA
TTAAAAACTTTTGCTAATTTTCCAAGTGGTAGTCCTGTTTCAGCATCAACACTGGCACGAGCAGGGTTTC
TTTATACTGGTGAAGGAGATACCGTGCGGTGCTTTAGTTGTCATGCAGCTGTAGATAGATGGCAATATGG
AGACTCAGCAGTTGGAAGACACAGGAAAGTATCCCCAAATTGCAGATTCATCAACGGCTTTTATCTTGAA
AGTAGTGCCACGCAGTCTACAAATTCTGGTATCCAGAATGGTCAGTACAAAGTTGAAAACTATCTGGGAA
GCAGAGATCATTTTGCCTTAGACAGGCCATCTGAGACACATGCAGACTATCTTTTGAGAACTGGGCAGGT
TGTAGATATATCAGACACCATATACCCGAGGAACCCTGCCATGTATGGTGAAGGAGCTAGATTAAAGTCC
TTTCAGAACTGGCCAGACTATGCTCACCTAACCCCAAGAGAGTTAGCAAGTGCTGGACTCTACTACACAG
GTATTGGTGACCAAGTGCAGTGCTTTTGTTGTGGTGGAAAACTGAAAAATTGGGAACCTTGTGATCGTGC
CTGGTCAGAACACAGGCGACACCTTCCTAATTGCTTCTTTGTTTTGGGCCGGAATCTTAATATTCGAAGT
GAATCTGATGCTGTGAGTTCTGATAGGAATTTCCCAAATTCAACAAATCTTCCAAGAAATCCATCCATGG
CAGATTATGAAGCACGGATCTTTACTTTTGGGACATGGATATACTCAGTTAACAAGGAGCAGCTTGCAAG
AGCTGGATTTTATGCTTTAGGTGAAGGTGATAAAGTAAAGTGCTTTCACTGTGGAGGAGGGCTAACTGAT
TGGAAGCCCAGTGAAGACCCTTGGG
