>Addgene plasmid #58832 | pSil-XIAP | addgene partial sequence | sequence record 105902 | Bglob-pA-R 5'-ttttggcagagggaaaaaga-3'
GTTCACATCACACATTCAATCAGGGTAATAAGAACAACATAACATGCCTACTATAGAGTTAGATTAAGAC
ATAAAAATTTTTTGCTTGAAAGTAATGACTGTGTAGCACATGGGACACTTGTCAACTGCTTCAGCACATT
GTTTACAAGTGACTAGATGTCCACAAGGAACAAAAACGATAGCAATATTTCTATCCATACAGATTTTGCA
AAGCTTCTCCTCTTGCAGGCGCCTTAGCTGCTCTTCAGTACTAATCTCTTTCTGTAATGAAGTCTGACTT
GACTCATCTTGCATACTGTCTTTCTGAGCATTCACTAGATCTGCAACCAGAACCTCAAGTGATTTATAGT
TGCTCCCAGATATCTGAATTTTTTCCTCCATTATTTTCTTAATGTCCTTGAAACTGAACCCCATTCGTAT
AGCTTCTTGTACCATAGGATTTTGGAAGATGGTATCATCAATTCTTCTAGTTAGTGATGGTGTTTTCTCA
GTAGTTCTTACCAGACACTCCTCAAGTGAATGAGTTAAATGAATATTGTTTATATATTCTTGTCCCTTCT
GTTCTAACAGATATTTGCACCCTGGATACCATTTAGCATGTTGTTCCCAAGGGTCTTCACTGGGCTTCCA
ATCAGTTAGCCCTCCTCCACAGTGAAAGCACTTTACTTTATCACCTTCACCTAAAGCATAAAATCCAGCT
CTTGCAAGCTGCTCCTTGTTAACTGAGTATATCCATGTCCCAAAAGTAAAGATCCGTGCTTCATAATCTG
CCATGGATGGATTTCTTGGAAGATTTGTTGAATTTGGGAAATTCCTATCAGAACTCACAGCATCAGATTC
ACTTCGAATATTAAGATTCCGGCCCAAAACAAAGAAGCAATTAGGAAGGTGTCGCCTGTGTTCTGACCAG
GCACGATCACAAGGTTCCCAATTTTTCAGTTTTCCACCACAACAAA
