>Addgene plasmid #58832 | pSil-XIAP | addgene partial sequence | sequence record 114569 | pCAG-F 5'-GCAACGTGCTGGTTATTGTG-3'
GCAAAGAATTGCGGCCGTCTCAGGCCGAATTCATCGATTGTTTAAACGCGGCCAAGATGACTTTTAACAG
TTTTGAAGGATCTAAAACTTGTGTACCTGCAGACATCAATAAGGAAGAAGAATTTGTAGAAGAGTTTAAT
AGATTAAAAACTTTTGCTAATTTTCCAAGTGGTAGTCCTGTTTCAGCATCAACACTGGCACGAGCAGGGT
TTCTTTATACTGGTGAAGGAGATACCGTGCGGTGCTTTAGTTGTCATGCAGCTGTAGATAGATGGCAATA
TGGAGACTCAGCAGTTGGAAGACACAGGAAAGTATCCCCAAATTGCAGATTCATCAACGGCTTTTATCTT
GAAAATAGTGCCACGCAGTCTACAAATTCTGGTATCCAGAATGGTCAGTACAAAGTTGAAAACTATCTGG
GAAGCAGAGATCATTTTGCCTTAGACAGGCCATCTGAGACACATGCAGACTATCTTTTGAGAACTGGGCA
GGTTGTAGATATATCAGACACCATATACCCGAGGAACCCTGCCATGTATAGTGAAGAAGCTAGATTAAAG
TCCTTTCAGAACTGGCCAGACTATGCTCACCTAACCCCAAGAGAGTTAGCAAGTGCTGGACTCTACTACA
CAGGTATTGGTGACCAAGTGCAGTGCTTTTGTTGTGGTGGAAAACTGAAAAATTGGGAACCTTGTGATCG
TGCCTGGTCAGAACACAGGCGACACTTTCCTAATTGCTTCTTTGTTTTGGGCCGGAATCTTAATATTCGA
AGTGAATCTGATGCTGTGAGTTCTGATAGGAATTTCCCAAATTCAACAAATCTTCCAAGAAATCCATCCA
TGGCAGATTATGAAGCACGGATCTTTACTTTTGGGACATGGATATACTCAGTTAACAAGGAGCAGCTTGC
AAGAGCTGGATTTTATGCTTTAGGTGAAGGTGATAAAGTAAAGTGCTT
