>Addgene plasmid #58832 | pSil-XIAP | addgene partial sequence | sequence record 114570 | Bglob-pA-R 5'-ttttggcagagggaaaaaga-3'
TTCAATCAGGGTAATAAGAACAACATAACATGCCTACTATAGAGTTAGATTAAGACATAAAAATTTTTTG
CTTGAAAGTAATGACTGTGTAGCACATGGGACACTTGTCAACTGCTTCAGCACATTGTTTACAAGTGACT
AGATGTCCACAAGGAACAAAAACGATAGCAATATTTCTATCCATACAGATTTTGCAAAGCTTCTCCTCTT
GCAGGCGCCTTAGCTGCTCTTCAGTACTAATCTCTTTCTGTAATGAAGTCTGACTTGACTCATCTTGCAT
ACTGTCTTTCTGAGCATTCACTAGATCTGCAACCAGAACCTCAAGTGATTTATAGTTGCTCCCAGATATC
TGAATTTTTTCCTCCATTATTTTCTTAATGTCCTTGAAACTGAACCCCATTCGTATAGCTTCTTGTACCA
TAGGATTTTGGAAGATGGTATCATCAATTCTTCTAGTTAGTGATGGTGTTTTCTCAGTAGTTCTTACCAG
ACACTCCTCAAGTGAATGAGTTAAATGAATATTGTTTATATATTCTTGTCCCTTCTGTTCTAACAGATAT
TTGCACCCTGGATACCATTTAGCATGTTGTTCCCAAGGGTCTTCACTGGGCTTCCAATCAGTTAGCCCTC
CTCCACAGTGAAAGCACTTTACTTTATCACCTTCACCTAAAGCATAAAATCCAGCTCTTGCAAGCTGCTC
CTTG
